>Addgene plasmid #49128 | pEMS2021 | depositor full sequence | sequence record 73229 | pEMS2021 sequence 7044 bps
CTGCGCGCTCGCTCGCTCACTGAGGCCGCCCGGGCAAAGCCCGGGCGTCGGGCGACCTTTGGTCGCCCGG
CCTCAGTGAGCGAGCGAGCGCGCAGAGAGGGAGTGGCCAACTCCATCACTAGGGGTTCCTTGTAGTTAAT
GATTAACCCGCCATGCTACTTATCTACGTAGCCATGCTCTAGGAAGATCGGAATTCCCTAGGCCGGCCGA
TGTCCTTTTTACTTCTATCTTCCATAATATTCTAAAATTATTTTCCCTTGTTTTGTTCCTATCCTACTTC
CTCTTAGTCTACTTTGTTGACTTCATTAAAAAACAAAAAACCAGTTGTTGGATACTTGAGCTAAACTGCC
TTAAAGAATCTGCAGATTTTATTTTATTTTTTTTCTCTCAAGAGGGTAAAAGGAAGAGAGCTACAATTTC
TAAGAAGCCTGGCTTGGCTGTCTGAGTCTGGCCCCCAGGCAGATTAGGCCAAGGTTTTGGCCAAGTGAAA
TTGCCAATTTTCTAAAAGAAAGGGCTAGCACATTGCTCATTAGAGCATTCTGATTTTGTCTGCGCAATCT
TTCTGCTACCCCGCAATTTCCTGTTGGTTATAAATGAAACCTTTCTAGCTGTTAATGCAGCCTGTGAATT
TTTTTAAAAGCATGTAATTAATCATAGGAGGTTGGGGGGATTCACTAAGCCTGAGTTACATGGGAGAAGC
TGGACAAGGCACTAGGACCTAGAAGGCATCTATCCACCCTGGCAGGAATTTCTTGCTTGGAGCTCAGACA
ACAAAGGCATAGAGAGATTGGTTTTCTTTCTCTCAGCATCTCCACCCAACCAGCAGAAAACCGGTGAGTG
GGGCTTTTAAGTGATTTTCAAGAAGAATGTAACAGATGTCAAACGGGAAAAGCACAAGGCAAAGCCTGCT
CTCTCTGTCTCTCTGTCTCCTCTTCTCCTTTTTTGCCTTATTCTATCCGATTTTTTCCCTAAGCTTCTAC
CTGGGATTTTCCTTTGGAAAAGTGAGTTTGATGTTCCTTTGTTTTCACTGTGATGTTAATTTAGAATAAT
ACTACCTCTGATCCTAAAGCAAAGCAAAGCCTTACTGGCATGCCTGGGGAAATGTTTGCTGCTTGCCTTG
AGGAGGTGGGGTCTCTTACCACTGCAGGTTGTCTGACAGAGACAATGCTGAGCTCAGCATAGGTCATGGT
GACATTGGAAAAAAGGCGGAATTGAGCCTGGCAGACCCATTAGGCACCAGTCTTTCTTATCTCCTGTCCT
CCTGGTCCCTTGCAAATATATTGATGTGGCAGTGTGTAGCAGCTGAGCCCTGCTTGCTTTGTGAGTCCTT
TTATCCCCATCTGTGAGATGCATGTTAATAGTTTGGCTCGTAGGATGTCACTACATTTGCTAGCATTTGT
GGCTTCAGTTGTATTGGGTTTCATGTTTTGATTGTTTGGGGTTCTTGGTGGGGGAGGGGGTTCAACAGAA
GGGAGAAAAGCAAAGCCTGACAAATGACCATCTTTTCTCAGCTAATGCACCTGGGCAATATACAAGTTTG
GGGTGAATTGCCTGCTGTGAGGGTAAATGTCACTTCAATTAAGGTAGAAACCCAGAACAATGAAAGGTGT
GCTTCCTTCTAAAGGTCCCGTATGCTGTTCGGAGAGTCATTTGTGAATCTTTCAACAATTAAATTATTCC
ATTAAGAGGTGTTGCTGCATCAGTGGGGAGGGGGTGGAGCACCTGGGGGGGAAAAAAAAGGATTTTGTGA
ACAAATGGAACCGGGGGAAGACAGAGCTAGTAACTTGTTAAATAACTTATTTTTCTAATCCTTTTTCCCC
CCAGCTTATTTCTTATGAATGTCGGATAGCTGCACCAGCTTGGTGGGGAAAGGGTTTGATGAATAGCACA
AAGACACTGGCTGTTCCCTGGAGGCTGTCCCTTTAAAGGAGAATCTTAGTTTATTCTGGGGGGAGGGGAT
GCACACATTAGAGTAGGAAAGAGGGCTTGGAATAAAATGAAAACACTCCCCCTTCATAGTCATTGTACTG
AAATGCAAAGACTGCTTCCTAAGCTGGAGATGCTAACCTTGGGTAGCTCCTTCTGTTCTCTTCAAGGGGA
ATTTTGTCAGGCTATGGATTCATTTACAACTGTTAGTCATGTGGGCATGTGTGAGGAAACAGATGCCAGT
TTTAATGTATTTAGCCCGAAGTTCCAATTTGATAGGAGCCACTGTCAGTAAGTCTCAGGATTTTCAGCTA
TTTCAAAATCTCCCCTTCTCCTCTGTCTGGAACAGTGCCAAGAGTGCCTCCCTCTCTATCTCTTACTCCC
AACCCCCACAACCACCAGCACCCCCGCCCAGCCCCTCCTTCTTCTCTATTAAGATCAATATTCCTGCAGG
TCAGGGGCAAGCAGCAGATGGGTCACAGGCTTTTTTCAACCAGTTCTTTTCACAAGCAGCAGATTGCAGA
TCTGGATCTGGCTAATATTTAAAATCCCTTCTTTTTTCCTTCTCCTTGTCCCTTTTTGTTTTTGCCTCTC
TTCACCCCCATCCCTTTCTCCCACGCTCAGGTCTCTGAGGTTCCACCGGCGCGCCGAAGTTGGTCGTGAG
GCACTGGGCAGGTAAGTATCAAGGTTACAAGACAGGTTTAAGGAGACCAATAGAAACTGGGCTTGTCGAG
ACAGAGAAGACTCTTGCGTTTCTGATAGGCACCTATTGGTCTTACTGACATCCACTTTGCCTTTCTCTCC
ACAGGTGTCCACTCCCAGGCGGCCGCCACCATGTCCAACCTGCTGACTGTGCACCAAAACCTGCCTGCCC
TCCCTGTGGATGCCACCTCTGATGAAGTCAGGAAGAACCTGATGGACATGTTCAGGGACAGGCAGGCCTT
CTCTGAACACACCTGGAAGATGCTCCTGTCTGTGTGCAGATCCTGGGCTGCCTGGTGCAAGCTGAACAAC
AGGAAATGGTTCCCTGCTGAACCTGAGGATGTGAGGGACTACCTCCTGTACCTGCAAGCCAGAGGCCTGG
CTGTGAAGACCATCCAACAGCACCTGGGCCAGCTCAACATGCTGCACAGGAGATCTGGCCTGCCTCGCCC
TTCTGACTCCAATGCTGTGTCCCTGGTGATGAGGAGAATCAGAAAGGAGAATGTGGATGCTGGGGAGAGA
GCCAAGCAGGCCCTGGCCTTTGAACGCACTGACTTTGACCAAGTCAGATCCCTGATGGAGAACTCTGACA
GATGCCAGGACATCAGGAACCTGGCCTTCCTGGGCATTGCCTACAACACCCTGCTGCGCATTGCCGAAAT
TGCCAGAATCAGAGTGAAGGACATCTCCCGCACCGATGGTGGGAGAATGCTGATCCACATTGGCAGGACC
AAGACCCTGGTGTCCACAGCTGGTGTGGAGAAGGCCCTGTCCCTGGGGGTTACCAAGCTGGTGGAGAGAT
GGATCTCTGTGTCTGGTGTGGCTGATGACCCCAACAACTACCTGTTCTGCCGGGTCAGAAAGAATGGTGT
GGCTGCCCCTTCTGCCACCTCCCAACTGTCCACCCGGGCCCTGGAAGGGATCTTTGAGGCCACCCACCGC
CTGATCTATGGTGCCAAGGATGACTCTGGGCAGAGATACCTGGCCTGGTCTGGCCACTCTGCCAGAGTGG
GTGCTGCCAGGGACATGGCCAGGGCTGGTGTGTCCATCCCTGAAATCATGCAGGCTGGTGGCTGGACCAA
TGTGAACATAGTGATGAACTACATCAGAAACCTGGACTCTGAGACTGGGGCCATGGTGAGGCTGCTCGAG
GATGGGGACTGAGCGGCCGCGATCGCAGACATGATAAGATACATTGATGAGTTTGGACAAACCACAACTA
GAATGCAGTGAAAAAAATGCTTTATTTGTGAAATTTGTGATGCTATTGCTTTATTTGTAACCATTATAAG
CTGCAATAAACAAGTTAACAACAACAATTGCATTCATTTTATGTTTCAGGTTCAGGGGGAGATGTGGGAG
GTTTTTTAAAGCAAGTAAAACCTCTACAAATGTGGTAGTCGAAATTCCCGATAAGGATCTTCCTAGAGCA
TGGCTACGTAGATAAGTAGCATGGCGGGTTAATCATTAACTACAAGGAACCCCTAGTGATGGAGTTGGCC
ACTCCCTCTCTGCGCGCTCGCTCGCTCACTGAGGCCGGGCGACCAAAGGTCGCCCGACGCCCGGGCTTTG
CCCGGGCGGCCTCAGTGAGCGAGCGAGCGCGCAGCCTTAATTAACCTAATTCACTGGCCGTCGTTTTACA
ACGTCGTGACTGGGAAAACCCTGGCGTTACCCAACTTAATCGCCTTGCAGCACATCCCCCTTTCGCCAGC
TGGCGTAATAGCGAAGAGGCCCGCACCGATCGCCCTTCCCAACAGTTGCGCAGCCTGAATGGCGAATGGG
[124 nt withheld, positions 4411-4534]
C
[91 nt withheld, positions 4536-4626]
A
[49 nt withheld, positions 4628-4676]
CCTTTGACGTTGGAGTCCACGTTCTTT
[37 nt withheld, positions 4704-4740]
ACCCTATCTCGGTCTATTCTTTTGATTTATAAGGGATTTTGCCGATTTCGGCCTATTGGTTAAAAAATGA
GCTGATTTAACAAAAATTTAACGCGAATTTTAACAAAATATTAACGCTTACAATTTAGGTGGCACTTTTC
GGGGAAATGTGCGCGGAACCCCTATTTGTTTATTTTTCTAAATACATTCAAATATGTATCCGCTCATGAG
ACAATAACCCTGATAAATGCTTCAATAATATTGAAAAAGGAAGAGTATGAGTATTCAACATTTCCGTGTC
GCCCTTATTCCCTTTTTTGCGGCATTTTGCCTTCCTGTTTTTGCTCACCCAGAAACGCTGGTGAAAGTAA
AAGATGCTGAAGATCAGTTGGGTGCACGAGTGGGTTACATCGAACTGGATCTCAACAGCGGTAAGATCCT
TGAGAGTTTTCGCCCCGAAGAACGTTTTCCAATGATGAGCACTTTTAAAGTTCTGCTATGTGGCGCGGTA
TTATCCCGTATTGACGCCGGGCAAGAGCAACTCGGTCGCCGCATACACTATTCTCAGAATGACTTGGTTG
AGTACTCACCAGTCACAGAAAAGCATCTTACGGATGGCATGACAGTAAGAGAATTATGCAGTGCTGCCAT
AACCATGAGTGATAACACTGCGGCCAACTTACTTCTGACAACGATCGGAGGACCGAAGGAGCTAACCGCT
TTTTTGCACAACATGGGGGATCATGTAACTCGCCTTGATCGTTGGGAACCGGAGCTGAATGAAGCCATAC
CAAACGACGAGCGTGACACCACGATGCCTGTAGCAATGGCAACAACGTTGCGCAAACTATTAACTGGCGA
ACTACTTACTCTAGCTTCCCGGCAACAATTAATAGACTGGATGGAGGCGGATAAAGTTGCAGGACCACTT
CTGCGCTCGGCCCTTCCGGCTGGCTGGTTTATTGCTGATAAATCTGGAGCCGGTGAGCGTGGGTCTCGCG
GTATCATTGCAGCACTGGGGCCAGATGGTAAGCCCTCCCGTATCGTAGTTATCTACACGACGGGGAGTCA
GGCAACTATGGATGAACGAAATAGACAGATCGCTGAGATAGGTGCCTCACTGATTAAGCATTGGTAACTG
TCAGACCAAGTTTACTCATATATACTTTAGATTGATTTAAAACTTCATTTTTAATTTAAAAGGATCTAGG
TGAAGATCCTTTTTGATAATCTCATGACCAAAATCCCTTAACGTGAGTTTTCGTTCCACTGAGCGTCAGA
CCCCGTAGAAAAGATCAAAGGATCTTCTTGAGATCCTTTTTTTCTGCGCGTAATCTGCTGCTTGCAAACA
AAAAAACCACCGCTACCAGCGGTGGTTTGTTTGCCGGATCAAGAGCTACCAACTCTTTTTCCGAAGGTAA
CTGGCTTCAGCAGAGCGCAGATACCAAATACTGTTCTTCTAGTGTAGCCGTAGTTAGGCCACCACTTCAA
GAACTCTGTAGCACCGCCTACATACCTCGCTCTGCTAATCCTGTTACCAGTGGCTGCTGCCAGTGGCGAT
AAGTCGTGTCTTACCGGGTTGGACTCAAGACGATAGTTACCGGATAAGGCGCAGCGGTCGGGCTGAACGG
GGGGTTCGTGCACACAGCCCAGCTTGGAGCGAACGACCTACACCGAACTGAGATACCTACAGCGTGAGCT
ATGAGAAAGCGCCACGCTTCCCGAAGGGAGAAAGGCGGACAGGTATCCGGTAAGCGGCAGGGTCGGAACA
GGAGAGCGCACGAGGGAGCTTCCAGGGGGAAACGCCTGGTATCTTTATAGTCCTGTCGGGTTTCGCCACC
TCTGACTTGAGCGTCGATTTTTGTGATGCTCGTCAGGGGGGCGGAGCCTATGGAAAAACGCCAGCAACGC
GGCCTTTTTACGGTTCCTGGCCTTTTGCTGGCCTTTTGCTCACATGTTCTTTCCTGCGTTATCCCCTGAT
TCTGTGGATAACCGTATTACCGCCTTTGAGTGAGCTGATACCGCTCGCCGCAGCCGAACGACCGAGCGCA
GCGAGTCAGTGAGCGAGGAAGCGGAAGAGCGCCCAATACGCAAACCGCCTCTCCCCGCGCGTTGGCCGAT
TCATTAATGCAGCTGGCACGACAGGTTTCCCGACTGGAAAGCGGGCAGTGAGCGCAACGCAATTAATGTG
AGTTAGCTCACTCATTAGGCACCCCAGGCTTTACACTTTATGCTTCCGGCTCGTATGTTGTGTGGAATTG
TGAGCGGATAACAATTTCACACAGGAAACAGCTATGACCATGATTACGCCAGATTTAATTAAGG
Features (pLannotate 1.2.2; 15 found; start..end, strand, type, name):
   2602..2734    +  intron         chimeric intron: chimera between introns from human β-globin and immunoglobulin heavy chain genes
   2761..3789    +  CDS            cre: RECR_BPP1 - Experimental evidence at protein level: Swiss-Prot protein existence level 1. Catalyzes site-specific recombination between two 34-base- pair LOXP sites. Its role is to maintain the phage genome as a monomeric unit-copy plasmid in the lysogenic state. From Escherichia phage P1 (Bacteriophage P1).
   3815..3936    -  polyA_signal   SV40 poly(A) signal: SV40 polyadenylation signal
   3959..4027    -  CDS            large T antigen (fragment): large T antigen from SV40 (simian virus 40)
   4105..4235    +  repeat_region  AAV2 ITR (fragment): inverted terminal repeat of adeno-associated virus serotype 2 inverted
   4249..4406    +  CDS            lacZα (fragment): LacZα fragment of β-galactosidase; lacZ fragment
   4411..4839    +  rep_origin     f1 ori (sequence partly withheld): f1 bacteriophage origin of replication; arrow indicates direction of (+) strand synthesis
   4892..4996    +  promoter       AmpR promoter: bla
   4997..5857    +  CDS            AmpR: β-lactamase; bla; confers resistance to ampicillin, carbenicillin, and related antibiotics
   6028..6616    +  rep_origin     ori: high-copy-number ColE1/pMB1/pBR322/pUC origin of replication
   6799..6891    +  CDS            lacI (fragment): lac repressor; lacI; The lac repressor binds to the lac operator to inhibit transcription in E. coli. This inhibition can be relieved by adding lactose or isopropyl-β-D-thiogalactopyranoside (IPTG).
   6904..6925    +  protein_bind   CAP binding site: CAP binding activates transcription in the presence of cAMP. E. coli catabolite activator protein
   6940..6970    +  promoter       lac promoter: promoter for the E. coli lac operon
   6978..6994    +  protein_bind   lac operator: The lac repressor binds to the lac operator to inhibit transcription in E. coli. This inhibition can be relieved by adding lactose or isopropyl-β-D-thiogalactopyranoside (IPTG). lac repressor encoded by lacI
   7044..130     -  repeat_region  AAV2 ITR (fragment) (across the origin): inverted terminal repeat of adeno-associated virus serotype 2 inverted
