[The description below was written by a language model from this plasmid's Addgene catalogue record, the feature table of its GenBank file and pLannotate feature annotations shown in this document.]
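Description:
pEMS2021 is a single-stranded AAV (ssAAV) transfer plasmid built on an AAV2 backbone, in which the Ple302 MiniPromoter derived from the DCX (doublecortin) gene drives expression of iCre, a codon-improved synthetic version of the bacteriophage P1 Cre recombinase. The 7,044 nt depositor sequence carries two AAV2 inverted terminal repeats, one spanning the plasmid origin and one downstream of the expression cassette. These define the segment that is replicated and packaged into AAV particles when rep, cap and helper functions are supplied in trans. Between the ITRs, the automated annotation leaves a stretch of roughly 2.4 kb unlabelled upstream of the coding region. This is presumably where the MiniPromoter sits, although the feature table does not mark it and the depositor points to a separate annotated file for its exact location. It is followed by a chimeric β-globin/immunoglobulin heavy chain intron, which generally improves transcript processing and expression, then the Cre open reading frame and an SV40 polyadenylation signal with a small adjoining remnant of large T antigen sequence.

Outside the ITRs, the bacterial backbone contains a ColE1/pUC-type origin, an f1 origin, the ampicillin resistance gene with its own promoter, and leftover lac elements (lacZα and lacI fragments, lac promoter and operator, CAP site). The repository lists it as low copy despite the pUC-type origin and specifies a recombination-deficient host, consistent with the instability of ITRs in bacteria. The construct is intended for producing recombinant AAV that delivers Cre under restricted promoter control, allowing recombination of loxP-flanked alleles or reporters in cells where the DCX MiniPromoter is active. The separate 727 bp GenBank record held for this plasmid covers only part of the sequence and has no annotated features.
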