Addgene plasmid #49128: pEMS2021
Purpose: AAV plasmid with DCX (Ple302) promoter driving expression of iCre.
Depositing lab: Elizabeth Simpson. Depositing organization: University of British Columbia. Publication: New MiniPromoter Ple345 (NEFL) Drives Strong and Specific Expression in Retinal Ganglion Cells of Mouse and Primate Retina. Simpson E, Korecki AJ, Fornes O, McGill TJ, Cueva-Vargas JL, Agostinone J, Farkas RA, Hickmott JW, Lam SL, Mathelier A, Renner LM, Stoddard J, Zhou M, Di Polo A, Neuringer M, Wasserman WW. Hum Gene Ther. 2018 Jul 31. doi: 10.1089/hum.2018.118. PubMed 30062914.
Backbone
  Vector backbone: AAV2
  Vector type: Mammalian Expression, AAV
Growth in bacteria
  Bacterial resistance: Ampicillin, 100 μg/mL
  Growth temperature: 30°C
  Growth strain: Stbl2
  Copy number: Low Copy
Gene/Insert
  Gene/Insert name: ssAAV-Ple302-iCre (alt name: iCre)
  Species: Synthetic
  Promoter: DCX
  Cloning method: Restriction Enzyme; 5′ cloning site Unknown (unknown if destroyed); 3′ cloning site Unknown (unknown if destroyed)
Terms and licenses: Academic/Nonprofit Terms; Industry Terms: Not Available to Industry
Depositor comments: Please see the annotated GenBank file and the additional image file for the specific location of the minipromoter in this plasmid.
How to cite: pEMS2021 was a gift from Elizabeth Simpson (Addgene plasmid # 49128 ; http://n2t.net/addgene:49128 ; RRID:Addgene_49128)
