LOCUS       Exported 727 bp ds-DNA linear SYN 13-JUN-2021
DEFINITION  AAV plasmid with DCX (Ple302) promoter driving expression of iCre..
ACCESSION   .
VERSION     .
KEYWORDS    pEMS2021
SOURCE      synthetic DNA construct
  ORGANISM  synthetic DNA construct
REFERENCE   1 (bases 1 to 727)
  AUTHORS   Simpson E, Korecki AJ, Fornes O, McGill TJ, Cueva-Vargas JL,
            Agostinone J, Farkas RA, Hickmott JW, Lam SL, Mathelier A, Renner
            LM, Stoddard J, Zhou M, Di Polo A, Neuringer M, Wasserman WW
  TITLE     New MiniPromoter Ple345 (NEFL) Drives Strong and Specific Expression
            in Retinal Ganglion Cells of Mouse and Primate Retina.
  JOURNAL   Hum Gene Ther. 2018 Jul 31. doi: 10.1089/hum.2018.118.
  PUBMED    30062914
REFERENCE   2 (bases 1 to 727)
  AUTHORS   .
  TITLE     Direct Submission
  JOURNAL   Exported Jun 13, 2021 from SnapGene Server 1.1.58
            http://www.snapgene.com
FEATURES             Location/Qualifiers
     source          1..727
                     /organism="synthetic DNA construct"
                     /mol_type="other DNA"
ORIGIN
        1 gcctcacgac caacttcggc gcgccggtgg aacctcagag acctgagcgt gggagaaagg
       61 gatgggggtg aagagaggca aaaacaaaaa gggacaagga gaaggaaaaa agaagggatt
      121 ttaaatatta gccagatcca gatctgcaat ctgctgcttg tgaaaagaac tggttgaaaa
      181 aagcctgtga cccatctgct gcttgcccct gacctgcagg aatattgatc ttaatagaga
      241 agaaggaggg gctgggcggg ggtgctggtg gttgtggggg ttgggagtaa gagatagaga
      301 gggaggcact cttggcactg ttccagacag aggagaaggg gagattttga aatagctgaa
      361 aatcctgaga cttactgaca gtggctccta tcaaattgga acttcgggct aaatacatta
      421 aaactggcat ctgtttcctc acacatgccc acatgactaa cagttgtaaa tgaatccata
      481 gcctgacaaa attccccttg aagagaacag aaggagctac ccaaggttag catctccagc
      541 ttaggaagca gtctttgcat ttcagtacaa tgactatgaa gggggagtgt tttcatttta
      601 ttccaagccc tctttcctac tctaatgtgt gcatcccctc cccccagaat aaactaagat
      661 tctcctttaa agggacagcc tccagggaac agccagtgtc tttgtgctat tcatcaaacc
      721 ctttccc
//
