>Addgene plasmid #49128 | pEMS2021 | addgene partial sequence | sequence record 84744 | EBV-rev 5'-GTGGTTTGTCCAAACTCATC-3'
ATCGCGGCCGCTCAGTCCCCATCCTCGAGCAGCCTCACCATGGCCCCAGTCTCAGAGTCCAGGTTTCTGA
TGTAGTTCATCACTATGTTCACATTGGTCCAGCCACCAGCCTGCATGATTTCAGGGATGGACACACCAGC
CCTGGCCATGTCCCTGGCAGCACCCACTCTGGCAGAGTGGCCAGACCAGGCCAGGTATCTCTGCCCAGAG
TCATCCTTGGCACCATAGATCAGGCGGTGGGTGGCCTCAAAGATCCCTTCCAGGGCCCGGGTGGACAGTT
GGGAGGTGGCAGAAGGGGCAGCCACACCATTCTTTCTGACCCGGCAGAACAGGTAGTTGTTGGGGTCATC
AGCCACACCAGACACAGAGATCCATCTCTCCACCAGCTTGGTAACCCCCAGGGACAGGGCCTTCTCCACA
CCAGCTGTGGACACCAGGGTCTTGGTCCTGCCAATGTGGATCAGCATTCTCCCACCATCGGTGCGGGAGA
TGTCCTTCACTCTGATTCTGGCAATTTCGGCAATGCGCAGCAGGGTGTTGTAGGCAATGCCCAGGAAGGC
CAGGTTCCTGATGTCCTGGCATCTGTCAGAGTTCTCCATCAGGGATCTGACTTGGTCAAAGTCAGTGCGT
TCAAAGGCCAGGGCCTGCTTGGCTCTCTCCCCAGCATCCACATTCTCCTTTCTGATTCTCCTCATCACCA
GGGACACAGCATTGGAGTCAGAAGGGCGAGGCAGGCCAGATCTCCTGTGCAGCATGTTGAGCTGGCC
